Addgene plasmid #97414: UKNP1.14.2
Purpose: Expression of HCV E1E2 genes cloned from patient serum. United Kingdom Nottingham Panel x.xx.xx (genotype.patient number.clone number)
Depositing lab: Jonathan Ball. Depositing organization: University of Nottingham. Publication: A Diverse Panel of Hepatitis C Virus Glycoproteins for Use in Vaccine Research Reveals Extremes of Monoclonal Antibody Neutralization Resistance. Urbanowicz RA, McClure CP, Brown RJ, Tsoleridis T, Persson MA, Krey T, Irving WL, Ball JK, Tarr AW. J Virol. 2015 Dec 23;90(7):3288-301. doi: 10.1128/JVI.02700-15. PubMed 26699643.
Backbone
  Vector backbone: pcDNA3.1_V5-His_Topo
  Backbone manufacturer: Invitrogen
  Vector type: Mammalian Expression
Growth in bacteria
  Bacterial resistance: Ampicillin, 100 μg/mL
  Growth temperature: 37°C
  Growth strain: DH5alpha
  Copy number: High Copy
Gene/Insert
  Gene/Insert name: HCV E1E2 (alt name: UKNP1.14.2)
  Species: Hepatitis C virus
  Insert size (bp): 1734
  GenBank ID: KU285183.1
  Cloning method: TOPO Cloning
  Sequencing primers: 5′ T7F; 3′ bGHR
Terms and licenses: Academic/Nonprofit Terms; Industry Terms: Not Available to Industry
How to cite: UKNP1.14.2 was a gift from Jonathan Ball (Addgene plasmid # 97414 ; http://n2t.net/addgene:97414 ; RRID:Addgene_97414)
