[The description below was written by a language model from this plasmid's Addgene catalogue record and pLannotate feature annotations shown in this document.]
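Description:
UKNP1.14.2 is a mammalian expression plasmid built on the Invitrogen pcDNA3.1 V5-His TOPO backbone, carrying the hepatitis C virus E1E2 envelope glycoprotein genes amplified from patient serum and inserted by TOPO cloning. The name follows the United Kingdom Nottingham Panel convention of genotype, patient number and clone number, so this is clone 2 from patient 14, genotype 1. The insert is listed as 1,734 bp. In both the repository-sequenced and depositor-supplied records, which are about 7.25 kb and essentially identical in layout, it is annotated as a roughly 1.7 kb fragment matching the HCV polyprotein. The automated annotation text mentions the NS2 protease, but that is generic text for the whole polyprotein entry and not a description of this E1E2 fragment.

Expression is driven by the human CMV immediate-early enhancer and promoter and terminated by the bovine growth hormone polyadenylation signal. A T7 promoter upstream of the insert allows in vitro transcription and serves as a sequencing primer site. A V5 epitope tag from the backbone lies downstream of the insert, but the record does not state whether it is fused in frame or cut off by a stop codon. A separate SV40 promoter–neomycin phosphotransferase–SV40 poly(A) cassette permits G418 selection of transfected mammalian cells. In E. coli the plasmid is maintained by a high-copy pUC-type origin with ampicillin resistance, and an f1 origin is also present. Short hits to an HIV-1 LTR, ble and lacI are small fragments and appear to be incidental backbone matches.

The plasmid belongs to a diverse panel of patient-derived HCV glycoproteins intended for vaccine research and for measuring sensitivity or resistance to neutralising monoclonal antibodies.
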