Features (pLannotate 1.2.2; 21 found; start..end, strand, type, name):
     36..80      -  misc_feature   bom (fragment): basis of mobility region from pBR322
    235..614     +  enhancer       CMV enhancer: human cytomegalovirus immediate early enhancer
    615..818     +  promoter       CMV promoter: human cytomegalovirus (CMV) immediate early promoter
    814..847     +  LTR            5' LTR (truncated) (fragment): truncated 5' long terminal repeat (LTR) from HIV-1
    863..881     +  promoter       T7 promoter: promoter for bacteriophage T7 RNA polymerase
    942..2669    +  CDS            POLG_HCVGL (fragment): Experimental evidence at protein level: Swiss-Prot protein existence level 1. [Protease NS2]: Cysteine protease required for the proteolytic auto-cleavage between the non-structural proteins NS2 and NS3 (By similarity). The N-terminus of NS3 is required for the function of NS2 protease (active region NS2-3) (By similarity). Promotes the initiation of viral particle assembly by mediating the interaction between structural and non-structural proteins (By similarity). From Hepatitis C virus (isolate Glasgow) (HCV).
   2748..2789    +  CDS            V5 tag: epitope tag from simian virus 5
   2845..3069    +  polyA_signal   bGH poly(A) signal: bovine growth hormone polyadenylation signal
   3073..3094    +  promoter       SV40 promoter (fragment): SV40 enhancer and early promoter
   3115..3543    +  rep_origin     f1 ori (sequence partly withheld): f1 bacteriophage origin of replication; arrow indicates direction of (+) strand synthesis
   3557..3887    +  promoter       SV40 promoter: SV40 enhancer and early promoter
   3954..4745    +  CDS            neo: KKA2_KLEPN - Also known as kan, nptII. Experimental evidence at protein level: Swiss-Prot protein existence level 1. Resistance to kanamycin, neomycin, paromomycin, ribostamycin, butirosin and gentamicin B. From Klebsiella pneumoniae.
   4771..4929    +  CDS            ble (fragment): BLE_KLEPN - Experimental evidence at protein level: Swiss-Prot protein existence level 1. Binding protein with a strong affinity to the bleomycin family of antibiotics. Binds to CL990; an antimitotic-antibiotic compound. From Klebsiella pneumoniae.
   4924..5045    +  polyA_signal   SV40 poly(A) signal: SV40 polyadenylation signal
   5118..5134    -  protein_bind   lac operator: The lac repressor binds to the lac operator to inhibit transcription in E. coli. This inhibition can be relieved by adding lactose or isopropyl-β-D-thiogalactopyranoside (IPTG). lac repressor encoded by lacI
   5142..5172    -  promoter       lac promoter: promoter for the E. coli lac operon
   5187..5208    -  protein_bind   CAP binding site: CAP binding activates transcription in the presence of cAMP. E. coli catabolite activator protein
   5221..5313    -  CDS            lacI (fragment): lac repressor; lacI; The lac repressor binds to the lac operator to inhibit transcription in E. coli. This inhibition can be relieved by adding lactose or isopropyl-β-D-thiogalactopyranoside (IPTG).
   5496..6084    -  rep_origin     ori: high-copy-number ColE1/pMB1/pBR322/pUC origin of replication
   6255..7115    -  CDS            AmpR: β-lactamase; bla; confers resistance to ampicillin, carbenicillin, and related antibiotics
   7116..7220    -  promoter       AmpR promoter: bla
>Addgene plasmid #97414 | UKNP1.14.2 | depositor full sequence | sequence record 179130 | UKNP1.14.2 sequence 7251 bps
GACGGATCGGGAGATCTCCCGATCCCCTATGGTCGACTCTCAGTACAATCTGCTCTGATGCCGCATAGTT
AAGCCAGTATCTGCTCCCTGCTTGTGTGTTGGAGGTCGCTGAGTAGTGCGCGAGCAAAATTTAAGCTACA
ACAAGGCAAGGCTTGACCGACAATTGCATGAAGAATCTGCTTAGGGTTAGGCGTTTTGCGCTGCTTCGCG
ATGTACGGGCCAGATATACGCGTTGACATTGATTATTGACTAGTTATTAATAGTAATCAATTACGGGGTC
ATTAGTTCATAGCCCATATATGGAGTTCCGCGTTACATAACTTACGGTAAATGGCCCGCCTGGCTGACCG
CCCAACGACCCCCGCCCATTGACGTCAATAATGACGTATGTTCCCATAGTAACGCCAATAGGGACTTTCC
ATTGACGTCAATGGGTGGACTATTTACGGTAAACTGCCCACTTGGCAGTACATCAAGTGTATCATATGCC
AAGTACGCCCCCTATTGACGTCAATGACGGTAAATGGCCCGCCTGGCATTATGCCCAGTACATGACCTTA
TGGGACTTTCCTACTTGGCAGTACATCTACGTATTAGTCATCGCTATTACCATGGTGATGCGGTTTTGGC
AGTACATCAATGGGCGTGGATAGCGGTTTGACTCACGGGGATTTCCAAGTCTCCACCCCATTGACGTCAA
TGGGAGTTTGTTTTGGCACCAAAATCAACGGGACTTTCCAAAATGTCGTAACAACTCCGCCCCATTGACG
CAAATGGGCGGTAGGCGTGTACGGTGGGAGGTCTATATAAGCAGAGCTCTCTGGCTAACTAGAGAACCCA
CTGCTTACTGGCTTATCGAAATTAATACGACTCACTATAGGGAGACCCAAGCTGGCTAGTTAAGCTTGGT
ACCGAGCTCGGATCCAGTACCCTTCACCATGGGTTGCTCTTTCTCTATCTTCCTTCTGGCTCTGCTCTCT
TGCTTGACTGTGCCCGCCTCAGCCTACCAAGTGCGCAACTCCACGGGGCTTTATCATGTCACCAACGATT
GCCCTAACTCGAGTATTGTGTACGAGGCGGATGATGCCATCCTCCACACTCCGGGGTGTGTCCCTTGCGT
CCGCGAGGGTAACGCCTCGAGGTGCTGGGTGGCGATGACCCCCACGGTGGCCACCAAGGACGGTAAACTC
CCCACAACGCAGCTTCGAAGGCACATCGATCTGCTTGTCGGGAGTGCCACCCTCTGCTCGGCCCTCTACG
TGGGAGACCTGTGCGGGTCTGTCTTTCTTGTCGGTCAACTGTTTACCTTCTCTCCCAGGCGCCACTGGAC
GACGCAGGACTGCAATTGTTCTATCTATCCCGGCCACATAACGGGTCACCGCATGGCATGGGATATGATG
ATGAACTGGTCCCCCACAGCGGCGTTAGTAGTAGCTCAGCTGCTCCGGATCCCACAAGCCATCTTGGACA
TGATCGCTGGTGCCCACTGGGGAGTCCTGGCGGGCATAGCGTATTTCTCCATGGTGGGGAACTGGGCGAA
GGTCCTGGCGGTGTTGCTGCTATTTGCCGGCGTGGACGCGCAAACTCGCATCTCCGGGGGAGCCGCCGCC
CATTCCGTGCAGGGTTTTACCAGTTTCTTCAGCGTAGGCTCTCGCCAGAACATCCAGCTGGTCAACACCA
ACGGCAGTTGGCACATCAACCGCACGGCCTTGAACTGCAATGAGAGCATTGACACCGGCTGGATAGCAGG
GCTTTTCTACTACAACAAATTCAACTCTTCAGGCTGTCCCGAGAGGTTGGCCAGTTGCCGCCCCCTTACC
CATTTTGACCAGGGCTGGGGCCCTATCAAGTATACCAGTGGAGAAGACTCCGACCAACGCCCCTACTGCT
GGCACTACGCCCCAAAACCTTGTGGTATTGTGCCCGCAAAGAGCGTGTGTGGCCCGGTATATTGTTTTAC
ACCTAGCCCCGTTGTGGTGGGGACGACTGACAGGTCGGGCGTGCCAACCTACAACTGGGGTGAAAATGAA
ACGGACGTCTTCGTCCTTAACAACACCAGGCCACCACTGGGCAATTGGTTCGGTTGCACCTGGATGAATT
CATCTGGGTTCACCAAAGTGTGCGGGGCCCCTCCCTGTATCATCAAAGGGTCGGGCAACAAAACCTTGCA
CTGCCCTACTGATTGCTTCCGCAAGCATCCGGAAGCCACGTACTCTCGGTGCGGCTCCGGTCCCTGGATT
ACACCCAGATGCCTGGTCAGCTATCCATACAGACTTTGGCATTATCCATGCACCATCAACTACACCATAT
TTAAAGTCAGGATGTACGTGGGAGGGGTCGAGCACAGGCTGGAGGCTGCCTGCAACTGGACGCGGGGCGA
GCGTTGTGATCTAGAAGACAGGGACAGGTCAGAGCTCAGCCCGCTGCTGCTATCCACCACACAGTGGCAG
GTCCTTCCGTGTTCCTTCACGACCCTGCCAGCCTTGTCCACCGGCCTCATCCACCTCCACCAGAACATTG
TGGACGTGCAGTACTTGTACGGGGTGGGGTCAAGCATCGCGTCTTGGGCCATTAAGTGGGAGTACGTAGT
TCTCCTGTTCCTCCTGCTTGCAGACGCGCGCGTCTGCTCCTGCTTGTGGATGATGTTACTCATATCCCAA
GCGGAGGCGTAATAAAAGGGTCAAGACAATTCTGCAGATATCCAGCACAGTGGCGGCCGCTCGAGTCTAG
AGGGCCCGCGGTTCGAAGGTAAGCCTATCCCTAACCCTCTCCTCGGTCTCGATTCTACGCGTACCGGTCA
TCATCACCATCACCATTGAGTTTAAACCCGCTGATCAGCCTCGACTGTGCCTTCTAGTTGCCAGCCATCT
GTTGTTTGCCCCTCCCCCGTGCCTTCCTTGACCCTGGAAGGTGCCACTCCCACTGTCCTTTCCTAATAAA
ATGAGGAAATTGCATCGCATTGTCTGAGTAGGTGTCATTCTATTCTGGGGGGTGGGGTGGGGCAGGACAG
CAAGGGGGAGGATTGGGAAGACAATAGCAGGCATGCTGGGGATGCGGTGGGCTCTATGGCTTCTGAGGCG
GAAAGAACCAGCTGGGGCTCTAGGGGGTATCCCC
[124 nt withheld, positions 3115-3238]
C
[32 nt withheld, positions 3240-3271]
CA
[57 nt withheld, positions 3274-3330]
A
[49 nt withheld, positions 3332-3380]
CCTTTGACGTTGGAGTCCACGTTCTTT
[37 nt withheld, positions 3408-3444]
ACCCTATCTCGGTCTATTCTTTTGATTTATAAGGGATTTTGGGGATTTCGGCCTATTGGTTAAAAAATGA
GCTGATTTAACAAAAATTTAACGCGAATTAATTCTGTGGAATGTGTGTCAGTTAGGGTGTGGAAAGTCCC
CAGGCTCCCCAGGCAGGCAGAAGTATGCAAAGCATGCATCTCAATTAGTCAGCAACCAGGTGTGGAAAGT
CCCCAGGCTCCCCAGCAGGCAGAAGTATGCAAAGCATGCATCTCAATTAGTCAGCAACCATAGTCCCGCC
CCTAACTCCGCCCATCCCGCCCCTAACTCCGCCCAGTTCCGCCCATTCTCCGCCCCATGGCTGACTAATT
TTTTTTATTTATGCAGAGGCCGAGGCCGCCTCTGCCTCTGAGCTATTCCAGAAGTAGTGAGGAGGCTTTT
TTGGAGGCCTAGGCTTTTGCAAAAAGCTCCCGGGAGCTTGTATATCCATTTTCGGATCTGATCAAGAGAC
AGGATGAGGATCGTTTCGCATGATTGAACAAGATGGATTGCACGCAGGTTCTCCGGCCGCTTGGGTGGAG
AGGCTATTCGGCTATGACTGGGCACAACAGACAATCGGCTGCTCTGATGCCGCCGTGTTCCGGCTGTCAG
CGCAGGGGCGCCCGGTTCTTTTTGTCAAGACCGACCTGTCCGGTGCCCTGAATGAACTGCAGGACGAGGC
AGCGCGGCTATCGTGGCTGGCCACGACGGGCGTTCCTTGCGCAGCTGTGCTCGACGTTGTCACTGAAGCG
GGAAGGGACTGGCTGCTATTGGGCGAAGTGCCGGGGCAGGATCTCCTGTCATCTCACCTTGCTCCTGCCG
AGAAAGTATCCATCATGGCTGATGCAATGCGGCGGCTGCATACGCTTGATCCGGCTACCTGCCCATTCGA
CCACCAAGCGAAACATCGCATCGAGCGAGCACGTACTCGGATGGAAGCCGGTCTTGTCGATCAGGATGAT
CTGGACGAAGAGCATCAGGGGCTCGCGCCAGCCGAACTGTTCGCCAGGCTCAAGGCGCGCATGCCCGACG
GCGAGGATCTCGTCGTGACCCATGGCGATGCCTGCTTGCCGAATATCATGGTGGAAAATGGCCGCTTTTC
TGGATTCATCGACTGTGGCCGGCTGGGTGTGGCGGACCGCTATCAGGACATAGCGTTGGCTACCCGTGAT
ATTGCTGAAGAGCTTGGCGGCGAATGGGCTGACCGCTTCCTCGTGCTTTACGGTATCGCCGCTCCCGATT
CGCAGCGCATCGCCTTCTATCGCCTTCTTGACGAGTTCTTCTGAGCGGGACTCTGGGGTTCGCGAAATGA
CCGACCAAGCGACGCCCAACCTGCCATCACGAGATTTCGATTCCACCGCCGCCTTCTATGAAAGGTTGGG
CTTCGGAATCGTTTTCCGGGACGCCGGCTGGATGATCCTCCAGCGCGGGGATCTCATGCTGGAGTTCTTC
GCCCACCCCAACTTGTTTATTGCAGCTTATAATGGTTACAAATAAAGCAATAGCATCACAAATTTCACAA
ATAAAGCATTTTTTTCACTGCATTCTAGTTGTGGTTTGTCCAAACTCATCAATGTATCTTATCATGTCTG
TATACCGTCGACCTCTAGCTAGAGCTTGGCGTAATCATGGTCATAGCTGTTTCCTGTGTGAAATTGTTAT
CCGCTCACAATTCCACACAACATACGAGCCGGAAGCATAAAGTGTAAAGCCTGGGGTGCCTAATGAGTGA
GCTAACTCACATTAATTGCGTTGCGCTCACTGCCCGCTTTCCAGTCGGGAAACCTGTCGTGCCAGCTGCA
TTAATGAATCGGCCAACGCGCGGGGAGAGGCGGTTTGCGTATTGGGCGCTCTTCCGCTTCCTCGCTCACT
GACTCGCTGCGCTCGGTCGTTCGGCTGCGGCGAGCGGTATCAGCTCACTCAAAGGCGGTAATACGGTTAT
CCACAGAATCAGGGGATAACGCAGGAAAGAACATGTGAGCAAAAGGCCAGCAAAAGGCCAGGAACCGTAA
AAAGGCCGCGTTGCTGGCGTTTTTCCATAGGCTCCGCCCCCCTGACGAGCATCACAAAAATCGACGCTCA
AGTCAGAGGTGGCGAAACCCGACAGGACTATAAAGATACCAGGCGTTTCCCCCTGGAAGCTCCCTCGTGC
GCTCTCCTGTTCCGACCCTGCCGCTTACCGGATACCTGTCCGCCTTTCTCCCTTCGGGAAGCGTGGCGCT
TTCTCAATGCTCACGCTGTAGGTATCTCAGTTCGGTGTAGGTCGTTCGCTCCAAGCTGGGCTGTGTGCAC
GAACCCCCCGTTCAGCCCGACCGCTGCGCCTTATCCGGTAACTATCGTCTTGAGTCCAACCCGGTAAGAC
ACGACTTATCGCCACTGGCAGCAGCCACTGGTAACAGGATTAGCAGAGCGAGGTATGTAGGCGGTGCTAC
AGAGTTCTTGAAGTGGTGGCCTAACTACGGCTACACTAGAAGGACAGTATTTGGTATCTGCGCTCTGCTG
AAGCCAGTTACCTTCGGAAAAAGAGTTGGTAGCTCTTGATCCGGCAAACAAACCACCGCTGGTAGCGGTG
GTTTTTTTGTTTGCAAGCAGCAGATTACGCGCAGAAAAAAAGGATCTCAAGAAGATCCTTTGATCTTTTC
TACGGGGTCTGACGCTCAGTGGAACGAAAACTCACGTTAAGGGATTTTGGTCATGAGATTATCAAAAAGG
ATCTTCACCTAGATCCTTTTAAATTAAAAATGAAGTTTTAAATCAATCTAAAGTATATATGAGTAAACTT
GGTCTGACAGTTACCAATGCTTAATCAGTGAGGCACCTATCTCAGCGATCTGTCTATTTCGTTCATCCAT
AGTTGCCTGACTCCCCGTCGTGTAGATAACTACGATACGGGAGGGCTTACCATCTGGCCCCAGTGCTGCA
ATGATACCGCGAGACCCACGCTCACCGGCTCCAGATTTATCAGCAATAAACCAGCCAGCCGGAAGGGCCG
AGCGCAGAAGTGGTCCTGCAACTTTATCCGCCTCCATCCAGTCTATTAATTGTTGCCGGGAAGCTAGAGT
AAGTAGTTCGCCAGTTAATAGTTTGCGCAACGTTGTTGCCATTGCTACAGGCATCGTGGTGTCACGCTCG
TCGTTTGGTATGGCTTCATTCAGCTCCGGTTCCCAACGATCAAGGCGAGTTACATGATCCCCCATGTTGT
GCAAAAAAGCGGTTAGCTCCTTCGGTCCTCCGATCGTTGTCAGAAGTAAGTTGGCCGCAGTGTTATCACT
CATGGTTATGGCAGCACTGCATAATTCTCTTACTGTCATGCCATCCGTAAGATGCTTTTCTGTGACTGGT
GAGTACTCAACCAAGTCATTCTGAGAATAGTGTATGCGGCGACCGAGTTGCTCTTGCCCGGCGTCAATAC
GGGATAATACCGCGCCACATAGCAGAACTTTAAAAGTGCTCATCATTGGAAAACGTTCTTCGGGGCGAAA
ACTCTCAAGGATCTTACCGCTGTTGAGATCCAGTTCGATGTAACCCACTCGTGCACCCAACTGATCTTCA
GCATCTTTTACTTTCACCAGCGTTTCTGGGTGAGCAAAAACAGGAAGGCAAAATGCCGCAAAAAAGGGAA
TAAGGGCGACACGGAAATGTTGAATACTCATACTCTTCCTTTTTCAATATTATTGAAGCATTTATCAGGG
TTATTGTCTCATGAGCGGATACATATTTGAATGTATTTAGAAAAATAAACAAATAGGGGTTCCGCGCACA
TTTCCCCGAAAAGTGCCACCTGACGTC
