Features (pLannotate 1.2.2; 21 found; start..end, strand, type, name):
     34..86      -  misc_feature   bom (fragment): basis of mobility region from pBR322
    241..620     +  enhancer       CMV enhancer: human cytomegalovirus immediate early enhancer
    621..824     +  promoter       CMV promoter: human cytomegalovirus (CMV) immediate early promoter
    820..853     +  LTR            5' LTR (truncated) (fragment): truncated 5' long terminal repeat (LTR) from HIV-1
    869..887     +  promoter       T7 promoter: promoter for bacteriophage T7 RNA polymerase
    948..2675    +  CDS            POLG_HCVGL (fragment): Experimental evidence at protein level: Swiss-Prot protein existence level 1. [Protease NS2]: Cysteine protease required for the proteolytic auto-cleavage between the non-structural proteins NS2 and NS3 (By similarity). The N-terminus of NS3 is required for the function of NS2 protease (active region NS2-3) (By similarity). Promotes the initiation of viral particle assembly by mediating the interaction between structural and non-structural proteins (By similarity). From Hepatitis C virus (isolate Glasgow) (HCV).
   2754..2795    +  CDS            V5 tag: epitope tag from simian virus 5
   2851..3075    +  polyA_signal   bGH poly(A) signal: bovine growth hormone polyadenylation signal
   3079..3100    +  promoter       SV40 promoter (fragment): SV40 enhancer and early promoter
   3121..3549    +  rep_origin     f1 ori (sequence partly withheld): f1 bacteriophage origin of replication; arrow indicates direction of (+) strand synthesis
   3563..3892    +  promoter       SV40 promoter: SV40 enhancer and early promoter
   3959..4750    +  CDS            neo: KKA2_KLEPN - Also known as kan, nptII. Experimental evidence at protein level: Swiss-Prot protein existence level 1. Resistance to kanamycin, neomycin, paromomycin, ribostamycin, butirosin and gentamicin B. From Klebsiella pneumoniae.
   4776..4934    +  CDS            ble (fragment): BLE_KLEPN - Experimental evidence at protein level: Swiss-Prot protein existence level 1. Binding protein with a strong affinity to the bleomycin family of antibiotics. Binds to CL990; an antimitotic-antibiotic compound. From Klebsiella pneumoniae.
   4929..5050    +  polyA_signal   SV40 poly(A) signal: SV40 polyadenylation signal
   5123..5139    -  protein_bind   lac operator: The lac repressor binds to the lac operator to inhibit transcription in E. coli. This inhibition can be relieved by adding lactose or isopropyl-β-D-thiogalactopyranoside (IPTG). lac repressor encoded by lacI
   5147..5177    -  promoter       lac promoter: promoter for the E. coli lac operon
   5192..5213    -  protein_bind   CAP binding site: CAP binding activates transcription in the presence of cAMP. E. coli catabolite activator protein
   5226..5318    -  CDS            lacI (fragment): lac repressor; lacI; The lac repressor binds to the lac operator to inhibit transcription in E. coli. This inhibition can be relieved by adding lactose or isopropyl-β-D-thiogalactopyranoside (IPTG).
   5501..6089    -  rep_origin     ori: high-copy-number ColE1/pMB1/pBR322/pUC origin of replication
   6260..7120    -  CDS            AmpR: β-lactamase; bla; confers resistance to ampicillin, carbenicillin, and related antibiotics
   7121..7225    -  promoter       AmpR promoter: bla
>Addgene plasmid #97414 | UKNP1.14.2 | addgene full sequence | sequence record 189815 | Addgene NGS Result
GACGTCGACGGATCGGGAGATCTCCCGATCCCCTATGGTGCACTCTCAGTACAATCTGCTCTGATGCCGC
ATAGTTAAGCCAGTATCTGCTCCCTGCTTGTGTGTTGGAGGTCGCTGAGTAGTGCGCGAGCAAAATTTAA
GCTACAACAAGGCAAGGCTTGACCGACAATTGCATGAAGAATCTGCTTAGGGTTAGGCGTTTTGCGCTGC
TTCGCGATGTACGGGCCAGATATACGCGTTGACATTGATTATTGACTAGTTATTAATAGTAATCAATTAC
GGGGTCATTAGTTCATAGCCCATATATGGAGTTCCGCGTTACATAACTTACGGTAAATGGCCCGCCTGGC
TGACCGCCCAACGACCCCCGCCCATTGACGTCAATAATGACGTATGTTCCCATAGTAACGCCAATAGGGA
CTTTCCATTGACGTCAATGGGTGGAGTATTTACGGTAAACTGCCCACTTGGCAGTACATCAAGTGTATCA
TATGCCAAGTACGCCCCCTATTGACGTCAATGACGGTAAATGGCCCGCCTGGCATTATGCCCAGTACATG
ACCTTATGGGACTTTCCTACTTGGCAGTACATCTACGTATTAGTCATCGCTATTACCATGGTGATGCGGT
TTTGGCAGTACATCAATGGGCGTGGATAGCGGTTTGACTCACGGGGATTTCCAAGTCTCCACCCCATTGA
CGTCAATGGGAGTTTGTTTTGGCACCAAAATCAACGGGACTTTCCAAAATGTCGTAACAACTCCGCCCCA
TTGACGCAAATGGGCGGTAGGCGTGTACGGTGGGAGGTCTATATAAGCAGAGCTCTCTGGCTAACTAGAG
AACCCACTGCTTACTGGCTTATCGAAATTAATACGACTCACTATAGGGAGACCCAAGCTGGCTAGTTAAG
CTTGGTACCGAGCTCGGATCCAGTACCCTTCACCATGGGTTGCTCTTTCTCTATCTTCCTTCTGGCTCTG
CTCTCTTGCTTGACTGTGCCCGCCTCAGCCTACCAAGTGCGCAACTCCACGGGGCTTTATCATGTCACCA
ACGATTGCCCTAACTCGAGTATTGTGTACGAGGCGGATGATGCCATCCTCCACACTCCGGGGTGTGTCCC
TTGCGTCCGCGAGGGTAACGCCTCGAGGTGCTGGGTGGCGATGACCCCCACGGTGGCCACCAAGGACGGT
AAACTCCCCACAACGCAGCTTCGAAGGCACATCGATCTGCTTGTCGGGAGTGCCACCCTCTGCTCGGCCC
TCTACGTGGGAGACCTGTGCGGGTCTGTCTTTCTTGTCGGTCAACTGTTTACCTTCTCTCCCAGGCGCCA
CTGGACGACGCAGGACTGCAATTGTTCTATCTATCCCGGCCACATAACGGGTCACCGCATGGCATGGGAT
ATGATGATGAACTGGTCCCCCACAGCGGCGTTAGTAGTAGCTCAGCTGCTCCGGATCCCACAAGCCATCT
TGGACATGATCGCTGGTGCCCACTGGGGAGTCCTGGCGGGCATAGCGTATTTCTCCATGGTGGGGAACTG
GGCGAAGGTCCTGGCGGTGTTGCTGCTATTTGCCGGCGTGGACGCGCAAACTCGCATCTCCGGGGGAGCC
GCCGCCCATTCCGTGCAGGGTTTTACCAGTTTCTTCAGCGTAGGCTCTCGCCAGAACATCCAGCTGGTCA
ACACCAACGGCAGTTGGCACATCAACCGCACGGCCTTGAACTGCAATGAGAGCATTGACACCGGCTGGAT
AGCAGGGCTTTTCTACTACAACAAATTCAACTCTTCAGGCTGTCCCGAGAGGTTGGCCAGTTGCCGCCCC
CTTACCCATTTTGACCAGGGCTGGGGCCCTATCAAGTATACCAGTGGAGAAGACTCCGACCAACGCCCCT
ACTGCTGGCACTACGCCCCAAAACCTTGTGGTATTGTGCCCGCAAAGAGCGTGTGTGGCCCGGTATATTG
TTTTACACCTAGCCCCGTTGTGGTGGGGACGACTGACAGGTCGGGCGTGCCAACCTACAACTGGGGTGAA
AATGAAACGGACGTCTTCGTCCTTAACAACACCAGGCCACCACTGGGCAATTGGTTCGGTTGCACCTGGA
TGAATTCATCTGGGTTCACCAAAGTGTGCGGGGCCCCTCCCTGTATCATCAAAGGGTCGGGCAACAAAAC
CTTGCACTGCCCTACTGATTGCTTCCGCAAGCATCCGGAAGCCACGTACTCTCGGTGCGGCTCCGGTCCC
TGGATTACACCCAGATGCCTGGTCAGCTATCCATACAGACTTTGGCATTATCCATGCACCATCAACTACA
CCATATTTAAAGTCAGGATGTACGTGGGAGGGGTCGAGCACAGGCTGGAGGCTGCCTGCAACTGGACGCG
GGGCGAGCGTTGTGATCTAGAAGACAGGGACAGGTCAGAGCTCAGCCCGCTGCTGCTATCCACCACACAG
TGGCAGGTCCTTCCGTGTTCCTTCACGACCCTGCCAGCCTTGTCCACCGGCCTCATCCACCTCCACCAGA
ACATTGTGGACGTGCAGTACTTGTACGGGGTGGGGTCAAGCATCGCGTCTTGGGCCATTAAGTGGGAGTA
CGTAGTTCTCCTGTTCCTCCTGCTTGCAGACGCGCGCGTCTGCTCCTGCTTGTGGATGATGTTACTCATA
TCCCAAGCGGAGGCGTAATAAAAGGGTCAAGACAATTCTGCAGATATCCAGCACAGTGGCGGCCGCTCGA
GTCTAGAGGGCCCGCGGTTCGAAGGTAAGCCTATCCCTAACCCTCTCCTCGGTCTCGATTCTACGCGTAC
CGGTCATCATCACCATCACCATTGAGTTTAAACCCGCTGATCAGCCTCGACTGTGCCTTCTAGTTGCCAG
CCATCTGTTGTTTGCCCCTCCCCCGTGCCTTCCTTGACCCTGGAAGGTGCCACTCCCACTGTCCTTTCCT
AATAAAATGAGGAAATTGCATCGCATTGTCTGAGTAGGTGTCATTCTATTCTGGGGGGTGGGGTGGGGCA
GGACAGCAAGGGGGAGGATTGGGAAGACAATAGCAGGCATGCTGGGGATGCGGTGGGCTCTATGGCTTCT
GAGGCGGAAAGAACCAGCTGGGGCTCTAGGGGGTATCCCC
[124 nt withheld, positions 3121-3244]
C
[91 nt withheld, positions 3246-3336]
A
[49 nt withheld, positions 3338-3386]
CCTTTGACGTTGGAGTCCACGTTCTTT
[37 nt withheld, positions 3414-3450]
ACCCTATCTCGGTCTATTCTTTTGATTTATAAGGGATTTTGCCGATTTCGGCCTATTGGTTAAAAAATGA
GCTGATTTAACAAAAATTTAACGCGAATTAATTCTGTGGAATGTGTGTCAGTTAGGGTGTGGAAAGTCCC
CAGGCTCCCCAGCAGGCAGAAGTATGCAAAGCATGCATCTCAATTAGTCAGCAACCAGGTGTGGAAAGTC
CCCAGGCTCCCCAGCAGGCAGAAGTATGCAAAGCATGCATCTCAATTAGTCAGCAACCATAGTCCCGCCC
CTAACTCCGCCCATCCCGCCCCTAACTCCGCCCAGTTCCGCCCATTCTCCGCCCCATGGCTGACTAATTT
TTTTTATTTATGCAGAGGCCGAGGCCGCCTCTGCCTCTGAGCTATTCCAGAAGTAGTGAGGAGGCTTTTT
TGGAGGCCTAGGCTTTTGCAAAAAGCTCCCGGGAGCTTGTATATCCATTTTCGGATCTGATCAAGAGACA
GGATGAGGATCGTTTCGCATGATTGAACAAGATGGATTGCACGCAGGTTCTCCGGCCGCTTGGGTGGAGA
GGCTATTCGGCTATGACTGGGCACAACAGACAATCGGCTGCTCTGATGCCGCCGTGTTCCGGCTGTCAGC
GCAGGGGCGCCCGGTTCTTTTTGTCAAGACCGACCTGTCCGGTGCCCTGAATGAACTGCAGGACGAGGCA
GCGCGGCTATCGTGGCTGGCCACGACGGGCGTTCCTTGCGCAGCTGTGCTCGACGTTGTCACTGAAGCGG
GAAGGGACTGGCTGCTATTGGGCGAAGTGCCGGGGCAGGATCTCCTGTCATCTCACCTTGCTCCTGCCGA
GAAAGTATCCATCATGGCTGATGCAATGCGGCGGCTGCATACGCTTGATCCGGCTACCTGCCCATTCGAC
CACCAAGCGAAACATCGCATCGAGCGAGCACGTACTCGGATGGAAGCCGGTCTTGTCGATCAGGATGATC
TGGACGAAGAGCATCAGGGGCTCGCGCCAGCCGAACTGTTCGCCAGGCTCAAGGCGCGCATGCCCGACGG
CGAGGATCTCGTCGTGACCCATGGCGATGCCTGCTTGCCGAATATCATGGTGGAAAATGGCCGCTTTTCT
GGATTCATCGACTGTGGCCGGCTGGGTGTGGCGGACCGCTATCAGGACATAGCGTTGGCTACCCGTGATA
TTGCTGAAGAGCTTGGCGGCGAATGGGCTGACCGCTTCCTCGTGCTTTACGGTATCGCCGCTCCCGATTC
GCAGCGCATCGCCTTCTATCGCCTTCTTGACGAGTTCTTCTGAGCGGGACTCTGGGGTTCGCGAAATGAC
CGACCAAGCGACGCCCAACCTGCCATCACGAGATTTCGATTCCACCGCCGCCTTCTATGAAAGGTTGGGC
TTCGGAATCGTTTTCCGGGACGCCGGCTGGATGATCCTCCAGCGCGGGGATCTCATGCTGGAGTTCTTCG
CCCACCCCAACTTGTTTATTGCAGCTTATAATGGTTACAAATAAAGCAATAGCATCACAAATTTCACAAA
TAAAGCATTTTTTTCACTGCATTCTAGTTGTGGTTTGTCCAAACTCATCAATGTATCTTATCATGTCTGT
ATACCGTCGACCTCTAGCTAGAGCTTGGCGTAATCATGGTCATAGCTGTTTCCTGTGTGAAATTGTTATC
CGCTCACAATTCCACACAACATACGAGCCGGAAGCATAAAGTGTAAAGCCTGGGGTGCCTAATGAGTGAG
CTAACTCACATTAATTGCGTTGCGCTCACTGCCCGCTTTCCAGTCGGGAAACCTGTCGTGCCAGCTGCAT
TAATGAATCGGCCAACGCGCGGGGAGAGGCGGTTTGCGTATTGGGCGCTCTTCCGCTTCCTCGCTCACTG
ACTCGCTGCGCTCGGTCGTTCGGCTGCGGCGAGCGGTATCAGCTCACTCAAAGGCGGTAATACGGTTATC
CACAGAATCAGGGGATAACGCAGGAAAGAACATGTGAGCAAAAGGCCAGCAAAAGGCCAGGAACCGTAAA
AAGGCCGCGTTGCTGGCGTTTTTCCATAGGCTCCGCCCCCCTGACGAGCATCACAAAAATCGACGCTCAA
GTCAGAGGTGGCGAAACCCGACAGGACTATAAAGATACCAGGCGTTTCCCCCTGGAAGCTCCCTCGTGCG
CTCTCCTGTTCCGACCCTGCCGCTTACCGGATACCTGTCCGCCTTTCTCCCTTCGGGAAGCGTGGCGCTT
TCTCATAGCTCACGCTGTAGGTATCTCAGTTCGGTGTAGGTCGTTCGCTCCAAGCTGGGCTGTGTGCACG
AACCCCCCGTTCAGCCCGACCGCTGCGCCTTATCCGGTAACTATCGTCTTGAGTCCAACCCGGTAAGACA
CGACTTATCGCCACTGGCAGCAGCCACTGGTAACAGGATTAGCAGAGCGAGGTATGTAGGCGGTGCTACA
GAGTTCTTGAAGTGGTGGCCTAACTACGGCTACACTAGAAGAACAGTATTTGGTATCTGCGCTCTGCTGA
AGCCAGTTACCTTCGGAAAAAGAGTTGGTAGCTCTTGATCCGGCAAACAAACCACCGCTGGTAGCGGTGG
TTTTTTTGTTTGCAAGCAGCAGATTACGCGCAGAAAAAAAGGATCTCAAGAAGATCCTTTGATCTTTTCT
ACGGGGTCTGACGCTCAGTGGAACGAAAACTCACGTTAAGGGATTTTGGTCATGAGATTATCAAAAAGGA
TCTTCACCTAGATCCTTTTAAATTAAAAATGAAGTTTTAAATCAATCTAAAGTATATATGAGTAAACTTG
GTCTGACAGTTACCAATGCTTAATCAGTGAGGCACCTATCTCAGCGATCTGTCTATTTCGTTCATCCATA
GTTGCCTGACTCCCCGTCGTGTAGATAACTACGATACGGGAGGGCTTACCATCTGGCCCCAGTGCTGCAA
TGATACCGCGAGACCCACGCTCACCGGCTCCAGATTTATCAGCAATAAACCAGCCAGCCGGAAGGGCCGA
GCGCAGAAGTGGTCCTGCAACTTTATCCGCCTCCATCCAGTCTATTAATTGTTGCCGGGAAGCTAGAGTA
AGTAGTTCGCCAGTTAATAGTTTGCGCAACGTTGTTGCCATTGCTACAGGCATCGTGGTGTCACGCTCGT
CGTTTGGTATGGCTTCATTCAGCTCCGGTTCCCAACGATCAAGGCGAGTTACATGATCCCCCATGTTGTG
CAAAAAAGCGGTTAGCTCCTTCGGTCCTCCGATCGTTGTCAGAAGTAAGTTGGCCGCAGTGTTATCACTC
ATGGTTATGGCAGCACTGCATAATTCTCTTACTGTCATGCCATCCGTAAGATGCTTTTCTGTGACTGGTG
AGTACTCAACCAAGTCATTCTGAGAATAGTGTATGCGGCGACCGAGTTGCTCTTGCCCGGCGTCAATACG
GGATAATACCGCGCCACATAGCAGAACTTTAAAAGTGCTCATCATTGGAAAACGTTCTTCGGGGCGAAAA
CTCTCAAGGATCTTACCGCTGTTGAGATCCAGTTCGATGTAACCCACTCGTGCACCCAACTGATCTTCAG
CATCTTTTACTTTCACCAGCGTTTCTGGGTGAGCAAAAACAGGAAGGCAAAATGCCGCAAAAAAGGGAAT
AAGGGCGACACGGAAATGTTGAATACTCATACTCTTCCTTTTTCAATATTATTGAAGCATTTATCAGGGT
TATTGTCTCATGAGCGGATACATATTTGAATGTATTTAGAAAAATAAACAAATAGGGGTTCCGCGCACAT
TTCCCCGAAAAGTGCCACCT
